Addgene plasmid #127196: pJ411 FUS 1-163 Y24xF
Purpose: Protein expression for affinity purification
Depositing lab: Nicolas Fawzi. Depositing organization: Brown University. Publication: Molecular interactions underlying liquid-liquid phase separation of the FUS low-complexity domain. Murthy AC, Dignon GL, Kan Y, Zerze GH, Parekh SH, Mittal J, Fawzi NL. Nat Struct Mol Biol. 2019 Jul;26(7):637-648. doi: 10.1038/s41594-019-0250-x. Epub 2019 Jul 1. PubMed 31270472.
Backbone
  Vector backbone: RP1B
  Vector type: Bacterial Expression
Growth in bacteria
  Bacterial resistance: Kanamycin, 50 μg/mL
  Growth temperature: 37°C
  Growth strain: DH5alpha
  Copy number: High Copy
Gene/Insert
  Gene/Insert name: FUS 1-163 Y24xF (alt name: FUS LC Y24xF)
  Species: H. sapiens (human)
  Mutation: Y24xF: Y6F, Y14F, Y17F, Y25F, Y33F, Y38F, Y41F, Y50F, Y55F, Y58F, Y66F, Y75F, Y81F, Y91F, Y97F, Y100F, Y113F, Y122F, Y130F, Y136F, Y143F, Y149F, Y155F, Y161F
  Entrez Gene: FUS (a.k.a. ALS6, ETM4, FUS1, HNRNPP2, POMP75, TLS, altFUS)
  Tag / fusion protein: hexahistidine (N terminal on backbone)
  Cloning method: Restriction Enzyme; 5′ cloning site NdeI (destroyed during cloning); 3′ cloning site XhoI (not destroyed)
  Sequencing primers: 5′ T7; 3′ T7 term
Terms and licenses: Academic/Nonprofit Terms; Industry Terms: Not Available to Industry
How to cite: pJ411 FUS 1-163 Y24xF was a gift from Nicolas Fawzi (Addgene plasmid # 127196 ; http://n2t.net/addgene:127196 ; RRID:Addgene_127196)
