[The description below was written by a language model from this plasmid's Addgene catalogue record and pLannotate feature annotations shown in this document.]
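Description:
pJ411 FUS 1-163 Y24xF is a bacterial expression plasmid for producing a mutant form of the human FUS low-complexity domain in E. coli for affinity purification. It replicates from a high-copy ColE1/pUC-type origin and is selected with kanamycin through an aph(3')-Ia KanR gene, which appears to be driven by a fragment of the bla (AmpR) promoter. The catalogue lists the backbone as RP1B, although the plasmid name refers to pJ411; the record does not resolve this difference.

Expression follows the standard inducible T7 arrangement. A T7 promoter immediately followed by a lac operator drives the coding region, a T7 terminator closes it, and a plasmid-borne lacI gene supplies the repressor. Transcription therefore stays low until IPTG is added in a host that provides T7 RNA polymerase. The open reading frame begins with a backbone-encoded N-terminal hexahistidine tag for metal-affinity capture, fused to the FUS insert, which was cloned between NdeI (destroyed) and XhoI.

According to the catalogue, the insert covers residues 1–163 of FUS with all 24 tyrosines in that region replaced by phenylalanine (Y24xF). The automated feature table, however, annotates a FUS match of roughly 1.6 kb. That is considerably longer than 163 codons would need, so the annotated span and the described insert do not obviously agree and should be checked against the sequence.

The associated publication title concerns the molecular interactions behind liquid-liquid phase separation of the FUS low-complexity domain. This suggests the variant is used to test what the tyrosine residues contribute to that behaviour with purified recombinant protein.
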