Features (pLannotate 1.2.2; 15 found; start..end, strand, type, name):
    208..226     +  promoter       T7 promoter: promoter for bacteriophage T7 RNA polymerase
    227..251     +  protein_bind   lac operator: The lac repressor binds to the lac operator to inhibit transcription in E. coli. This inhibition can be relieved by adding lactose or isopropyl-β-D-thiogalactopyranoside (IPTG). lac repressor encoded by lacI
    312..329     +  CDS            7xHis (fragment): 6xHis affinity tag
    351..1931    +  CDS            FUS: FUS_HUMAN - Also known as TLS. Experimental evidence at protein level: Swiss-Prot protein existence level 1. DNA/RNA-binding protein that plays a role in various cellular processes such as transcription regulation, RNA splicing, RNA transport, DNA repair and damage response (PubMed:27731383). Binds to nascent pre-mRNAs and acts as a molecular mediator between RNA polymerase II and U1 small nuclear ribonucleoprotein thereby coupling transcription and splicing (PubMed:26124092). Binds also its own pre- mRNA and autoregulates its expression; this autoregulation mechanism is mediated by non-sense-
   1945..1992    +  terminator     T7 terminator: transcription terminator for bacteriophage T7 RNA polymerase
   2052..2092    -  terminator     rrnB T1 terminator (fragment): transcription terminator T1 from the E. coli rrnB gene
   2094..2209    -  ncRNA          5S rRNA: Accession: RF00001 - 5S ribosomal RNA
   2240..2264    +  CDS            KanR (fragment): aminoglycoside phosphotransferase; aph(3')-Ia; confers resistance to kanamycin in bacteria or G418 (Geneticin®) in eukaryotes
   2294..2390    +  promoter       AmpR promoter (fragment): bla
   2393..3202    +  CDS            KanR: aminoglycoside phosphotransferase; aph(3')-Ia; confers resistance to kanamycin in bacteria or G418 (Geneticin®) in eukaryotes
   3211..3284    +  promoter       lacI promoter (fragment): lacI
   3285..4364    +  CDS            lacI: LACI_ECOLI - Experimental evidence at protein level: Swiss-Prot protein existence level 1. Repressor of the lactose operon. Binds allolactose as an inducer. From Escherichia coli (strain K12).
   4453..5041    +  rep_origin     ori: high-copy-number ColE1/pMB1/pBR322/pUC origin of replication
   5266..5283    +  terminator     rrnB T2 terminator (fragment): transcription terminator T2 from the E. coli rrnB gene
   5308..5327    -  CDS            lacZα (fragment): LacZα fragment of β-galactosidase; lacZ fragment
>Addgene plasmid #127196 | pJ411 FUS 1-163 Y24xF | addgene full sequence | sequence record 246054 | Addgene NGS Result
ATTATTTATGATTTTTTGTATATACAATATTTCTAGTTTGTTAAAGAGAATTAAGAAAATAAATCTCGAA
AATAATAAAGGGAAAATCAGTTTTTGATATCAAAATTATACATGTCAACGATAATACAAAATATAATACA
AACTATAAGATGTTATCAGTATTTATTATGCATTTAGAATAAATTTTGTGTCGCCCTTCCGCGAAATTAA
TACGACTCACTATAGGGGAATTGTGAGCGGATAACAATTCCCCTCTAGAAATAATTTTGTTTAACTTTTG
AAGGAGATATACCATGGGCTCTGATAAAATTCATCACCATCACCATCACGAAAATCTTTATTTTCAAGGT
ATGGCCTCAAACGATTTTACCCAACAAGCAACCCAAAGCTTTGGGGCCTTCCCCACCCAGCCCGGGCAGG
GCTTTTCCCAGCAGAGCAGTCAGCCCTTCGGACAGCAGAGTTTCAGTGGTTTTAGCCAGTCCACGGACAC
TTCAGGCTTTGGCCAGAGCAGCTTTTCTTCTTTTGGCCAGAGCCAGAACACAGGCTTTGGAACTCAGTCA
ACTCCCCAGGGATTTGGCTCGACTGGCGGCTTTGGCAGTAGCCAGAGCTCCCAATCGTCTTTCGGGCAGC
AGTCCTCCTTTCCTGGCTTTGGCCAGCAGCCAGCTCCCAGCAGCACCTCGGGAAGTTTCGGTAGCAGTTC
TCAGAGCAGCAGCTTTGGGCAGCCCCAGAGTGGGAGCTTCAGCCAGCAGCCTAGCTTTGGTGGACAGCAG
CAAAGCTTTGGACAGCAGCAAAGCTTTAATCCCCCTCAGGGCTTTGGACAGCAGAACCAGTTCAACAGCT
AAAGCAGTGGTGGTGGAGGTGGAGGTGGAGGTGGAGGTAACTATGGCCAAGATCAATCCTCCATGAGTAG
TGGTGGTGGCAGTGGTGGCGGTTATGGCAATCAAGACCAGAGTGGTGGAGGTGGCAGCGGTGGCTATGGA
CAGCAGGACCGTGGAGGCCGCGGCAGGGGTGGCAGTGGTGGCGGCGGCGGCGGCGGCGGTGGTGGTTACA
ACCGCAGCAGTGGTGGCTATGAACCCAGAGGTCGTGGAGGTGGCCGTGGAGGCAGAGGTGGCATGGGCGG
AAGTGACCGTGGTGGCTTCAATAAATTTGGTGGCCCTCGGGACCAAGGATCACGTCATGACTCCGAACAG
GATAATTCAGACAACAACACCATCTTTGTGCAAGGCCTGGGTGAGAATGTTACAATTGAGTCTGTGGCTG
ATTACTTCAAGCAGATTGGTATTATTAAGACAAACAAGAAAACGGGACAGCCCATGATTAATTTGTACAC
AGACAGGGAAACTGGCAAGCTGAAGGGAGAGGCAACGGTCTCTTTTGATGACCCACCTTCAGCTAAAGCA
GCTATTGACTGGTTTGATGGTAAAGAATTCTCCGGAAATCCTATCAAGGTCTCATTTGCTACTCGCCGGG
CAGACTTTAATCGGGGTGGTGGCAATGGTCGTGGAGGCCGAGGGCGAGGAGGACCCATGGGCCGTGGAGG
CTATGGAGGTGGTGGCAGTGGTGGTGGTGGCCGAGGAGGATTTCCCAGTGGAGGTGGTGGCGGTGGAGGA
CAGCAGCGAGCTGGTGACTGGAAGTGTCCTAATCCCACCTGTGAGAATATGAACTTCTCTTGGAGGAATG
AATGCAACCAGTGTAAGGCCCCTAAACCAGATGGCCCAGGAGGGGGACCAGGTGGCTCTCACATGGGGGG
TAACTACGGGGATGATCGTCGTGGTGGCAGAGGAGGCTATGATCGAGGCGGCTACCGGGGCCGCGGCGGG
GACCGTGGAGGCTTCCGAGGGGGCCGGGGTGGTGGGGACAGAGGTGGCTTTGGCCCTGGCAAGATGGATT
CCAGGGGTGAGCACAGACAGGATCGCAGGGAGAGGCCATATTGACTCGAGCCCCCTAGCATAACCCCTTG
GGGCCTCTAAACGGGTCTTGAGGGGTTTTTTGCCCCTGAGACGCGTCAATCGAGTTCGTACCTAAGGGCG
ACACCCCCTAATTAGCCCGGGCGAAAGGCCCAGTCTTTCGACTGAGCCTTTCGTTTTATTTGATGCCTGG
CAGTTCCCTACTCTCGCATGGGGAGTCCCCACACTACCATCGGCGCTACGGCGTTTCACTTCTGAGTTCG
GCATGGGGTCAGGTGGGACCACCGCGCTACTGCCGCCAGGCAAACAAGGGGTGTTATGAGCCATATTCAG
GTATAAATGGGCTCGCGATAATGTTCAGAATTGGTTAATTGGTTGTAACACTGACCCCTATTTGTTTATT
TTTCTAAATACATTCAAATATGTATCCGCTCATGAGACAATAACCCTGATAAATGCTTCAATAATATTGA
AAAAGGAAGAATATGAGCCATATTCAACGGGAAACGTCGAGGCCGCGATTAAATTCCAACATGGATGCTG
ATTTATATGGGTATAAATGGGCTCGCGATAATGTCGGGCAATCAGGTGCGACAATCTATCGCTTGTATGG
GAAGCCCGATGCGCCAGAGTTGTTTCTGAAACATGGCAAAGGTAGCGTTGCCAATGATGTTACAGATGAG
ATGGTCAGACTAAACTGGCTGACGGAATTTATGCCACTTCCGACCATCAAGCATTTTATCCGTACTCCTG
ATGATGCATGGTTACTCACCACTGCGATCCCCGGAAAAACAGCGTTCCAGGTATTAGAAGAATATCCTGA
TTCAGGTGAAAATATTGTTGATGCGCTGGCAGTGTTCCTGCGCCGGTTGCACTCGATTCCTGTTTGTAAT
TGTCCTTTTAACAGCGATCGCGTATTTCGCCTCGCTCAGGCGCAATCACGAATGAATAACGGTTTGGTTG
ATGCGAGTGATTTTGATGACGAGCGTAATGGCTGGCCTGTTGAACAAGTCTGGAAAGAAATGCATAAACT
TTTGCCATTCTCACCGGATTCAGTCGTCACTCATGGTGATTTCTCACTTGATAACCTTATTTTTGACGAG
GGGAAATTAATAGGTTGTATTGATGTTGGACGAGTCGGAATCGCAGACCGATACCAGGATCTTGCCATCC
TATGGAACTGCCTCGGTGAGTTTTCTCCTTCATTACAGAAACGGCTTTTTCAAAAATATGGTATTGATAA
TCCTGATATGAATAAATTGCAATTTCATTTGATGCTCGATGAGTTTTTCTAAGCGGCGCGCCATCGAATG
GCGCAAAACCTTTCGCGGTATGGCATGATAGCGCCCGGAAGAGAGTCAATTCAGGGTGGTGAATATGAAA
CCAGTAACGTTATACGATGTCGCAGAGTATGCCGGTGTCTCTTATCAGACCGTTTCCCGCGTGGTGAACC
AGGCCAGCCACGTTTCTGCGAAAACGCGGGAAAAAGTGGAAGCGGCGATGGCGGAGCTGAATTACATTCC
CAACCGCGTGGCACAACAACTGGCGGGCAAACAGTCGTTGCTGATTGGCGTTGCCACCTCCAGTCTGGCC
CTGCACGCGCCGTCGCAAATTGTCGCGGCGATTAAATCTCGCGCCGATCAACTGGGTGCCAGCGTGGTGG
TGTCGATGGTAGAACGAAGCGGCGTCGAAGCCTGTAAAGCGGCGGTGCACAATCTTCTCGCGCAACGCGT
CAGTGGGCTGATCATTAACTATCCGCTGGATGACCAGGATGCCATTGCTGTGGAAGCTGCCTGCACTAAT
GTTCCGGCGTTATTTCTTGATGTCTCTGACCAGACACCCATCAACAGTATTATTTTCTCCCATGAGGACG
GTACGCGACTGGGCGTGGAGCATCTGGTCGCATTGGGTCACCAGCAAATCGCGCTGTTAGCGGGCCCATT
AAGTTCTGTCTCGGCGCGTCTGCGTCTGGCTGGCTGGCATAAATATCTCACTCGCAATCAAATTCAGCCG
ATAGCGGAACGGGAAGGCGACTGGAGTGCCATGTCCGGTTTTCAACAAACCATGCAAATGCTGAATGAGG
GCATCGTTCCCACTGCGATGCTGGTTGCCAACGATCAGATGGCGCTGGGCGCAATGCGCGCCATTACCGA
GTCCGGGCTGCGCGTTGGTGCGGATATCTCGGTAGTGGGATACGACGATACCGAAGATAGCTCATGTTAT
ATCCCGCCGTTAACCACCATCAAACAGGATTTTCGCCTGCTGGGGCAAACCAGCGTGGACCGCTTGCTGC
AACTCTCTCAGGGCCAGGCGGTGAAGGGCAATCAGCTGTTGCCAGTCTCACTGGTGAAAAGAAAAACCAC
CCTGGCGCCCAATACGCAAACCGCCTCTCCCCGCGCGTTGGCCGATTCATTAATGCAGCTGGCACGACAG
GTTTCCCGACTGGAAAGCGGGCAGTGACTCATGACCAAAATCCCTTAACGTGAGTTACGCGCGCGTCGTT
CCACTGAGCGTCAGACCCCGTAGAAAAGATCAAAGGATCTTCTTGAGATCCTTTTTTTCTGCGCGTAATC
TGCTGCTTGCAAACAAAAAAACCACCGCTACCAGCGGTGGTTTGTTTGCCGGATCAAGAGCTACCAACTC
TTTTTCCGAAGGTAACTGGCTTCAGCAGAGCGCAGATACCAAATACTGTTCTTCTAGTGTAGCCGTAGTT
AGCCCACCACTTCAAGAACTCTGTAGCACCGCCTACATACCTCGCTCTGCTAATCCTGTTACCAGTGGCT
GCTGCCAGTGGCGATAAGTCGTGTCTTACCGGGTTGGACTCAAGACGATAGTTACCGGATAAGGCGCAGC
GGTCGGGCTGAACGGGGGGTTCGTGCACACAGCCCAGCTTGGAGCGAACGACCTACACCGAACTGAGATA
CCTACAGCGTGAGCTATGAGAAAGCGCCACGCTTCCCGAAGGGAGAAAGGCGGACAGGTATCCGGTAAGC
GGCAGGGTCGGAACAGGAGAGCGCACGAGGGAGCTTCCAGGGGGAAACGCCTGGTATCTTTATAGTCCTG
TCGGGTTTCGCCACCTCTGACTTGAGCGTCGATTTTTGTGATGCTCGTCAGGGGGGCGGAGCCTATGGAA
AAACGCCAGCAACGCGGCCTTTTTACGGTTCCTGGCCTTTTGCTGGCCTTTTGCTCACATGTTCTTTCCT
GCGTTATCCCCTGATTCTGTGGATAACCGTATTACCGCCTTTGAGTGAGCTGATACCGCTCGCCGCAGCC
GAACGACCGAGCGCAGCGAGTCAGTGAGCGAGGAAGCGGAAGGCGAGAGTAGGGAACTGCCAGGCATCAA
ACTAAGCAGAAGGCCCCTGACGGATGGCCTTTTTGCGTTTCTACAAACTCTTTCTGTGTTGTAAAACGAC
GGCCAGTCTTAAGCTCGGGCCCCCTGGGCGGTTCTGATAACGAGTAATCGTTAATCCGCAAATAACGTAA
AAACCCGCTTCGGCGGGTTTTTTTATGGGGGGAGTTTAGGGAAAGAGCATTTGTCAGAATATTTAAGGGC
GCCTGTCACTTTGCTTGATATATGAGAATTATTTAACCTTATAAATGAGAAAAAAGCAACGCACTTTAAA
TAAGATACGTTGCTTTTTCGATTGATGAACACCTATAATTAAACTATTCATCT
